Addgene plasmid #225359: LIG4 HAL-T2A-NEO-SV40pA-HAR
Purpose: This plasmid serves as a template for homologous DNA recombination at the LIG4 gene to knock out the DNA ligase 4 protein using the neomycin SelectRepair knockout approach.
Depositing lab: Sujatha Jagannathan. Depositing organization: University of Colorado Denver and Anschutz Medical Campus. Publication: SelectRepair Knockout: Efficient PTC-Free Gene Knockout Through Selectable Homology-Directed DNA Repair. Cortazar MA, Jagannathan S. Methods Mol Biol. 2025;2863:397-417. doi: 10.1007/978-1-0716-4176-7_23. PubMed 39535722.
Backbone
  Vector backbone: pTwist Amp High Copy
  Backbone size w/o insert (bp): 2221
  Total vector size (bp): 5214
  Vector type: CRISPR
  Selectable markers: Neomycin (select with G418)
Growth in bacteria
  Bacterial resistance: Ampicillin, 100 μg/mL
  Growth temperature: 37°C
  Growth strain: DH5alpha
  Copy number: High Copy
Gene/Insert
  Gene/Insert name: T2A-NEO-SV40pA
  Species: H. sapiens (human)
  Insert size (bp): 2993
  Cloning method: Other
  Sequencing primers: 5′ M13 fwd; 3′ M13 rev
Resource information
  A portion of this plasmid was derived from a plasmid made by: Insert designed by the Jagannathan Lab. Plasmid synthesized and received by Twist Bioscience.
Terms and licenses: Academic/Nonprofit Terms; Industry Terms: Not Available to Industry
How to cite: LIG4 HAL-T2A-NEO-SV40pA-HAR was a gift from Sujatha Jagannathan (Addgene plasmid # 225359 ; http://n2t.net/addgene:225359 ; RRID:Addgene_225359)
