[The description below was written by a language model from this plasmid's Addgene catalogue record and pLannotate feature annotations shown in this document.]
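Description:
LIG4 HAL-T2A-NEO-SV40pA-HAR is a 5,214 bp homology-directed repair donor plasmid built on the synthetic pTwist Amp High Copy backbone and catalogued as a CRISPR-type vector. It is propagated in E. coli through a high-copy ColE1/pUC-type origin and selected with ampicillin via the β-lactamase gene and its native promoter. The annotation also picks up short backbone remnants, an attB1-like site and a lacZα fragment, which have no stated role in the design.

The roughly 3 kb insert is a promoterless selection cassette flanked by human LIG4 homology arms. The feature table shows a left arm containing LIG4 coding sequence, then the Tn5 aminoglycoside phosphotransferase (NeoR/KanR) open reading frame, then an SV40 polyadenylation region (with a small adjoining large T antigen fragment typical of that element), and finally a right arm of further LIG4 coding sequence. The T2A peptide named in the construct title is not separately annotated, but presumably lies in the gap between the left arm and the neomycin gene. No mammalian promoter is annotated in the cassette, which is consistent with a design in which correct integration places T2A-NEO in frame with endogenous LIG4. The native promoter would then drive resistance, the 2A sequence would release the marker from the truncated ligase fragment, and the SV40 signal would terminate the transcript before downstream LIG4 sequence.

According to the record, the plasmid serves as the repair template in the neomycin SelectRepair knockout approach, disrupting DNA ligase 4, the non-homologous end joining ligase, in human cells. Edited cells are enriched with G418. The nuclease and guide RNA needed to cut the locus are not encoded here.
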