Features (pLannotate 1.2.2; 10 found; start..end, strand, type, name):
    203..859     +  CDS            LIG4 (fragment): DNLI4_HUMAN - Experimental evidence at protein level: Swiss-Prot protein existence level 1. Efficiently joins single-strand breaks in a double-stranded polydeoxynucleotide in an ATP-dependent reaction. Involved in DNA non- homologous end joining (NHEJ) required for double-strand break repair and V(D)J recombination. The LIG4-XRCC4 complex is responsible for the NHEJ ligation step, and XRCC4 enhances the joining activity of LIG4. Binding of the LIG4-XRCC4 complex to DNA ends is dependent on the assembly of the DNA-dependent protein kinase complex DNA-PK to these DNA ends. From Homo sapiens (Hum
    947..1738    +  CDS            NeoR/KanR: aminoglycoside phosphotransferase from Tn5; aph(3')-II (or nptII); confers resistance to neomycin, kanamycin, and G418 (Geneticin®)
   1746..1880    -  polyA_signal   SV40 poly(A) signal: SV40 polyadenylation signal
   1903..1987    -  CDS            large T antigen (fragment): large T antigen from SV40 (simian virus 40)
   1996..2991    +  CDS            LIG4 (fragment): DNLI4_HUMAN - Experimental evidence at protein level: Swiss-Prot protein existence level 1. Efficiently joins single-strand breaks in a double-stranded polydeoxynucleotide in an ATP-dependent reaction. Involved in DNA non- homologous end joining (NHEJ) required for double-strand break repair and V(D)J recombination. The LIG4-XRCC4 complex is responsible for the NHEJ ligation step, and XRCC4 enhances the joining activity of LIG4. Binding of the LIG4-XRCC4 complex to DNA ends is dependent on the assembly of the DNA-dependent protein kinase complex DNA-PK to these DNA ends. From Homo sapiens (Hum
   3238..3826    -  rep_origin     ori: high-copy-number ColE1/pMB1/pBR322/pUC origin of replication
   3943..3967    -  protein_bind   attB1: mutant version of attB; recombination site for the Gateway® BP reaction BP Clonase™
   4067..4927    -  CDS            AmpR: β-lactamase; bla; confers resistance to ampicillin, carbenicillin, and related antibiotics
   4928..5032    -  promoter       AmpR promoter: bla
   5119..5162    -  CDS            lacZα (fragment): LacZα fragment of β-galactosidase; lacZ fragment
>Addgene plasmid #225359 | LIG4 HAL-T2A-NEO-SV40pA-HAR | addgene full sequence | sequence record 447850 | Addgene NGS Result
ACAGTTATTAAATGTAGAGGTTGAAAAGATACATCATTTAGAGCATTGATCTTTTTTTTAGTAAACATTA
ATAAACATTTATTATGATCTCAGTGATCTTTGTAAGATCTTTACATTAAATATTTAGTTGAATCTTATCT
TTTACTTAAAGTTATTCTCTTTTTGCTTTACTAGTTAAACGAGAAGATTCATCACCGCTTTGATGGCTGC
CTCACAAACTTCACAAACTGTTGCATCTCACGTTCCTTTTGCAGATTTGTGTTCAACTTTAGAACGAATA
CAGAAAAGTAAAGGACGTGCAGAAAAAATCAGACACTTCAGGGAATTTTTAGATTCTTGGAGAAAATTTC
ATGATGCTCTTCATAAGAACCACAAAGATGTCACAGACTCTTTTTATCCAGCAATGAGACTAATTCTTCC
TCAGCTAGAAAGAGAGAGAATGGCCTATGGAATTAAAGAAACTATGCTTGCTAAGCTTTATATTGAGTTG
CTTAATTTACCTAGAGATGGAAAAGATGCCCTCAAACTTTTAAACTACAGAACACCCACTGGAACTCATG
GAGATGCTGGAGACTTTGCAATGATTGCATATTTTGTGTTGAAGCCAAGATGTTTACAGAAAGGAAGTTT
AACCATACAGCAAGTAAACGACCTTTTAGACTCAATTGCCAGCAATAATTCTGCTAAAAGAAAAGACCTA
ATAAAAAAGAGCCTTCTTCAACTTATAACTCAGAGTTCAGCACTTGAGCAAAAGTGGCTTATACGGATGA
TCATAAAGGATTTAAAGCTTGGTGTTAGTCAGCAAACTATCTTTTCTGTTTTTCATAATGATGCTGCTGA
GTTGCATAATGTCACTACAGCCAAGCTTGAGGGCAGAGGAAGTCTTCTAACATGCGGTGACGTGGAGGAG
AATCCCGGCCCTGCTAGCGGTAGCGGCAGCGGTAGCATTGAACAAGATGGATTGCACGCAGGTTCTCCGG
CCGCTTGGGTGGAGAGGCTATTCGGCTATGACTGGGCACAACAGACAATCGGCTGCTCTGATGCCGCCGT
GTTCCGGCTGTCAGCGCAGGGGCGCCCGGTTCTTTTTGTCAAGACCGACCTGTCCGGTGCCCTGAATGAA
CTGCAAGACGAGGCAGCGCGGCTATCGTGGCTGGCCACGACGGGCGTTCCTTGCGCAGCTGTGCTCGACG
TTGTCACTGAAGCGGGAAGGGACTGGCTGCTATTGGGCGAAGTGCCGGGGCAGGATCTCCTGTCATCTCA
CCTTGCTCCTGCCGAGAAAGTATCCATCATGGCTGATGCAATGCGGCGGCTGCATACGCTTGATCCGGCT
ACCTGCCCATTCGACCACCAAGCGAAACATCGCATCGAGCGAGCACGTACTCGGATGGAAGCCGGTCTTG
TCGATCAGGATGATCTGGACGAAGAGCATCAGGGGCTCGCGCCAGCCGAACTGTTCGCCAGGCTCAAGGC
GAGCATGCCCGACGGCGAGGATCTCGTCGTGACCCATGGCGATGCCTGCTTGCCGAATATCATGGTGGAA
AATGGCCGCTTTTCTGGATTCATCGACTGTGGCCGGCTGGGTGTGGCGGACCGCTATCAGGACATAGCGT
TGGCTACCCGTGATATTGCTGAAGAGCTTGGCGGCGAATGGGCTGACCGCTTCCTCGTGCTTTACGGTAT
CGCCGCTCCCGATTCGCAGCGCATCGCCTTCTATCGCCTTCTTGACGAGTTCTTCTGACTCGAGGGATCC
AGACATGATAAGATACATTGATGAGTTTGGACAAACCACAACTAGAATGCAGTGAAAAAAATGCTTTATT
TGTGAAATTTGTGATGCTATTGCTTTATTTGTAACCATTATAAGCTGCAATAAACAAGTTAACAACAACA
ATTGCATTCATTTTATGTTTCAGGTTCAGGGGGAGGTGTGGGAGGTTTTTTAAAGCAAGTAAAACCTCTA
CAAATGTGGTATGGCTGATTATGATCAGTCGACATCTGGAAAAAGTCTGTAGGCAACTGCATGATCCTTC
TGTAGGACTCAGTGATATTTCTATCACTTTATTTTCTGCATTTAAACCAATGCTAGCTGCTATTGCAGAT
ATTGAGCACATTGAGAAGGATATGAAACATCAGAGTTTCTACATAGAAACCAAGCTAGATGGTGAACGTA
TGCAAATGCACAAAGATGGAGATGTATATAAATACTTCTCTCGAAATGGATATAACTACACTGATCAGTT
TGGTGCTTCTCCTACTGAAGGTTCTCTTACCCCATTCATTCATAATGCATTCAAAGCAGATATACAAATC
TGTATTCTTGATGGTGAGATGATGGCCTATAATCCTAATACACAAACTTTCATGCAAAAGGGAACTAAGT
TTGATATTAAAAGAATGGTAGAGGATTCTGATCTGCAAACTTGTTATTGTGTTTTTGATGTATTGATGGT
TAATAATAAAAAGCTAGGGCATGAGACTCTGAGAAAGAGGTATGAGATTCTTAGTAGTATTTTTACACCA
ATTCCAGGTAGAATAGAAATAGTGCAGAAAACACAAGCTCATACTAAGAATGAAGTAATTGATGCATTGA
ATGAAGCAATAGATAAAAGAGAAGAGGGAATTATGGTAAAACAACCTCTATCCATCTACAAGCCAGACAA
AAGAGGTGAAGGGTGGTTAAAAATTAAACCAGAGTATGTCAGTGGACTAATGGATGAATTGGACATTTTA
ATTGTTGGAGGATATTGGGGTAAAGGATCACGGGGTGGAATGATGTCTCATTTTCTGTGTGCAGTAGCAG
AGAAGCCCCCTCCTGGTGAGAAGCCATCTGTGTTTCATACTCTCTCTCGTGTTGGGTCTGGCTGCACCAT
GAAAGAACTGTATGATCTGGGTTTGAAATTGGCCAAGTATTGGAAGCCTTTTCATAGAAAAGCTCCACCA
AGCAGCATTTTATGTGGAACAGAGAAGCCAGAAGTATACATTGAACCTTGTAAAGGCTAGGTGGAGGCTC
AGTGATGATAAGTCTGCGATGGTGGATGCATGTGTCATGGTCATAGCTGTTTCCTGTGTGAAATTGTTAT
CCGCTCAGAGGGCACAATCCTATTCCGCGCTATCCGACAATCTCCAAGACATTAGGTGGAGTTCAGTTCG
GCGTATGGCATATGTCGCTGGAAAGAACATGTGAGCAAAAGGCCAGCAAAAGGCCAGGAACCGTAAAAAG
GCCGCGTTGCTGGCGTTTTTCCATAGGCTCCGCCCCCCTGACGAGCATCACAAAAATCGACGCTCAAGTC
AGAGGTGGCGAAACCCGACAGGACTATAAAGATACCAGGCGTTTCCCCCTGGAAGCTCCCTCGTGCGCTC
TCCTGTTCCGACCCTGCCGCTTACCGGATACCTGTCCGCCTTTCTCCCTTCGGGAAGCGTGGCGCTTTCT
CATAGCTCACGCTGTAGGTATCTCAGTTCGGTGTAGGTCGTTCGCTCCAAGCTGGGCTGTGTGCACGAAC
CCCCCGTTCAGCCCGACCGCTGCGCCTTATCCGGTAACTATCGTCTTGAGTCCAACCCGGTAAGACACGA
CTTATCGCCACTGGCAGCAGCCACTGGTAACAGGATTAGCAGAGCGAGGTATGTAGGCGGTGCTACAGAG
TTCTTGAAGTGGTGGCCTAACTACGGCTACACTAGAAGAACAGTATTTGGTATCTGCGCTCTGCTGAAGC
CAGTTACCTTCGGAAAAAGAGTTGGTAGCTCTTGATCCGGCAAACAAACCACCGCTGGTAGCGGTGGTTT
TTTTGTTTGCAAGCAGCAGATTACGCGCAGAAAAAAAGGATCTCAAGAAGATCCTTTGATCTTTTCTACG
GGGTCTGACGCTCTATTCAACAAAGCCGCCGTCCCGTCAAGTCAGCGTAAATGGGTAGGGGGCTTCAAAT
CGTCCTCGTGATACCAATTCGGAGCCTGCTTTTTTGTACAAACTTGTTGATAATGGCAATTCAAGGATCT
TCACCTAGATCCTTTTAAATTAAAAATGAAGTTTTAAATCAATCTAAAGTATATATGAGTAAACTTGGTC
TGACAGTTACCAATGCTTAATCAGTGAGGCACCTATCTCAGCGATCTGTCTATTTCGTTCATCCATAGTT
GCCTGACTCCCCGTCGTGTAGATAACTACGATACGGGAGGGCTTACCATCTGGCCCCAGTGCTGCAATGA
TACCGCGAGAGCCACGCTCACCGGCTCCAGATTTATCAGCAATAAACCAGCCAGCCGGAAGGGCCGAGCG
CAGAAGTGGTCCTGCAACTTTATCCGCCTCCATCCAGTCTATTAATTGTTGCCGGGAAGCTAGAGTAAGT
AGTTCGCCAGTTAATAGTTTGCGCAACGTTGTTGCCATTGCTACAGGCATCGTGGTGTCACGCTCGTCGT
TTGGTATGGCTTCATTCAGCTCCGGTTCCCAACGATCAAGGCGAGTTACATGATCCCCCATGTTGTGCAA
AAAAGCGGTTAGCTCCTTCGGTCCTCCGATCGTTGTCAGAAGTAAGTTGGCCGCAGTGTTATCACTCATG
GTTATGGCAGCACTGCATAATTCTCTTACTGTCATGCCATCCGTAAGATGCTTTTCTGTGACTGGTGAGT
ACTCAACCAAGTCATTCTGAGAATAGTGTATGCGGCGACCGAGTTGCTCTTGCCCGGCGTCAATACGGGA
TAATACCGCGCCACATAGCAGAACTTTAAAAGTGCTCATCATTGGAAAACGTTCTTCGGGGCGAAAACTC
TCAAGGATCTTACCGCTGTTGAGATCCAGTTCGATGTAACCCACTCGTGCACCCAACTGATCTTCAGCAT
CTTTTACTTTCACCAGCGTTTCTGGGTGAGCAAAAACAGGAAGGCAAAATGCCGCAAAAAAGGGAATAAG
GGCGACACGGAAATGTTGAATACTCATACTCTTCCTTTTTCAATATTATTGAAGCATTTATCAGGGTTAT
TGTCTCATGAGCGGATACATATTTGAATGTATTTAGAAAAATAAACAAATAGGGGTTCCGCGCACATTTC
CCCGAAAAGTGCCAGATACCTGAAACAAAACCCATCGTACGGCCAAGGAAGTCTCCAATAACTGTGATCC
ACCACAAGCGCCAGGGTTTTCCCAGTCACGACGTTGTAAAACGACGGCCAGTCATGCATAATCCGCACGC
ATCTGGAATAAGGAAGTGCCATTCCGCCTGACCT
